>Addgene plasmid #29730 | UKC1620-SUP35wt | addgene partial sequence | sequence record 35379 | 29730 with M13pUC-fwd
ACTCACTATAGGGCGAATTGGAGCTCCACCGCGGTGGCGGCCGCTCTAGATATATTGAGAGGTGAAGTTT
ACCTTGTTTATGGTATATGGTACAAAAAGAACTAAACTAATTATACGTCTATATATATATATATATATAT
AACAGCTTTATTAAACCTTGTTTTTTAATATAGAAGAAAATGCTTTATGATCGGTATTATTGTGTTTGCA
TTTACTTATGTTTGCAAGAAATTTACTCGGCAATTTTAACAATTTTACCAATTGCTATTGTGGTACCTTG
ATCTCTCAAAGTGAATCTACCTAATTGAGGGTAATCTTGGTAAGTTTCCACACAAACTGGAGCTTCAGTT
TCTAAAACAGCGATGACCTTCATACCCTTCTTAGCAAAAGCAGGTGGTTTCTTTGACTTACGGTTGGTAC
CCTTTTCTAATTTGTGCAATAACTTAACAATATGTACCTCTTCAATTGCTGTATGAACATGCATAACACA
TGAAAAACCGGCTGCTATGATAGATTTTAATTCTACAATAGCAATTTGAGCTACAAACTTGGTAACACTC
TTGATAGGGTTCTTTGGCGATGTTAGTACAAAACCTGGTGAAATGTCTTCTTCTTCAACACCTTTGATTC
TTAGTTTAACTTGCTCACCACACATAGCCATATCAACTTCATTTTCAGTTTCGTTGTAAATATTTTGAAT
TTCCACAGCGGTTTTGTTAGGCATCAGTAGGGTGGATTGACCCTTTTTGATATGACCGGATTCAATTTTA
CCTTCAACGATGGTACCTAGATCCTTCATCTTAGCGGCAATAGGCAACATGAATGGAGCATTGATGTGAC
GGTCGACGTGGTTCATTGTATCCAGATATTCTAACAGAGTTGGGCCGGTGTACC
