[The description below was written by a language model from this plasmid's Addgene catalogue record.]
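Description:
UKC1620-SUP35wt is a yeast expression plasmid built on pRS313, a member of the pRS shuttle vector series that replicates in both Escherichia coli and Saccharomyces cerevisiae. In bacteria it is maintained at high copy under ampicillin selection. In yeast it is selected through the HIS3 auxotrophic marker, which restores histidine prototrophy to his3 mutant host strains. pRS313 is generally known as a centromeric (CEN/ARS) vector kept at low copy in yeast, although no feature table is supplied here to confirm the individual backbone elements.

The insert is a roughly 3.2 kb genomic fragment carrying the wild-type S. cerevisiae SUP35 gene (YDR172W), which encodes translation release factor eRF3. It was cloned between XhoI and XbaI sites, both of which remain intact. The fragment includes 955 bp of genomic sequence upstream of the start codon and 185 bp downstream of the stop codon. Expression is therefore presumably driven by the gene's native promoter and ended by its own 3' flanking region rather than by heterologous regulatory elements. No tags, fusions or reporters are recorded.

eRF3 works with eRF1 in translation termination, and Sup35 is also the protein determinant of the [PSI+] prion. The record does not state a specific purpose. A native-context wild-type copy of this kind would suit near-physiological SUP35 expression, complementation of sup35 alleles, or use as the wild-type reference alongside mutant versions in studies of termination efficiency and stop codon readthrough.
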