Addgene plasmid #29730: UKC1620-SUP35wt
Depositing lab: Tobias von der Haar. Depositing organization: London and South East University Group (LASE).
Backbone
  Vector backbone: pRS313
  Backbone size w/o insert (bp): 4904
  Vector type: Yeast Expression
  Selectable markers: HIS3
Growth in bacteria
  Bacterial resistance: Ampicillin, 100 μg/mL
  Growth temperature: 37°C
  Growth strain: DH5alpha
  Copy number: High Copy
Gene/Insert
  Gene/Insert name: SUP35 gene encoding translation release factor 3 from S. cerevisiae (alt name: eRF3)
  Species: S. cerevisiae (budding yeast)
  Insert size (bp): 3195
  Mutation: Wild type gene including genomic sequence 955 bp upstream of AUG and 185 bp downstream of stop codon.
  GenBank ID: NM_001180479
  Entrez Gene: SUP35 (a.k.a. YDR172W, GST1, PNM2, SAL3, SUF12, SUP2, SUP36)
  Cloning method: Restriction Enzyme; 5′ cloning site XhoI (not destroyed); 3′ cloning site XbaI (not destroyed)
  Sequencing primers: 5′ M13f(-40); 3′ M13r(-48)
Terms and licenses: Academic/Nonprofit Terms; Industry Terms: Not Available to Industry
How to cite: UKC1620-SUP35wt was a gift from Tobias von der Haar (Addgene plasmid # 29730 ; http://n2t.net/addgene:29730 ; RRID:Addgene_29730)
